>Addgene plasmid #76668 | TSSK1B gRNA (BRDN0001148592) | addgene full sequence | sequence record 186272 | Addgene Assembled Sequence
CCCGGGTGCAAAGATGGATAAAGTTTTAAACAGAGAGGAATCTTTGCAGCTAATGGACCTTCTAGGTCTT
GAAAGGAGTGGGAATTGGCTCCGGTGCCCGTCAGTGGGCAGAGCGCACATCGCCCACAGTCCCCGAGAAG
TTGGGGGGAGGGGTCGGCAATTGATCCGGTGCCTAGAGAAGGTGGCGCGGGGTAAACTGGGAAAGTGATG
TCGTGTACTGGCTCCGCCTTTTTCCCGAGGGTGGGGGAGAACCGTATATAAGTGCAGTAGTCGCCGTGAA
CGTTCTTTTTCGCAACGGGTTTGCCGCCAGAACACAGGTAAGTGCCGTGTGTGGTTCCCGCGGGCCTGGC
CTCTTTACGGGTTATGGCCCTTGCGTGCCTTGAATTACTTCCACCTGGCTGCAGTACGTGATTCTTGATC
CCGAGCTTCGGGTTGGAAGTGGGTGGGAGAGTTCGAGGCCTTGCGCTTAAGGAGCCCCTTCGCCTCGTGC
TTGAGTTGAGGCCTGGCCTGGGCGCTGGGGCCGCCGCGTGCGAATCTGGTGGCACCTTCGCGCCTGTCTC
GCTGCTTTCGATAAGTCTCTAGCCATTTAAAATTTTTGATGACCTGCTGCGACGCTTTTTTTCTGGCAAG
ATAGTCTTGTAAATGCGGGCCAAGATCTGCACACTGGTATTTCGGTTTTTGGGGCCGCGGGCGGCGACGG
GGCCCGTGCGTCCCAGCGCACATGTTCGGCGAGGCGGGGCCTGCGAGCGCGGCCACCGAGAATCGGACGG
GGGTAGTCTCAAGCTGGCCGGCCTGCTCTGGTGCCTGGCCTCGCGCCGCCGTGTATCGCCCCGCCCTGGG
CGGCAAGGCTGGCCCGGTCGGCACCAGTTGCGTGAGCGGAAAGATGGCCGCTTCCCGGCCCTGCTGCAGG
GAGCTCAAAATGGAGGACGCGGCGCTCGGGAGAGCGGGCGGGTGAGTCACCCACACAAAGGAAAAGGGCC
TTTCCGTCCTCAGCCGTCGCTTCATGTGACTCCACGGAGTACCGGGCGCCGTCCAGGCACCTCGATTAGT
TCTCGAGCTTTTGGAGTACGTCGTCTTTAGGTTGGGGGGAGGGGTTTTATGCGATGGAGTTTCCCCACAC
TGAGTGGGTGGAGACTGAAGTTAGGCCAGCTTGGCACTTGATGTAATTCTCCTTGGAATTTGCCCTTTTT
GAGTTTGGATCTTGGTTCATTCTCAAGCCTCAGACAGTGGTTCAAAGTTTTTTTCTTCCATTTCAGGTGT
CGTGACGTACGGCCACCATGACCGAGTACAAGCCCACGGTGCGCCTCGCCACCCGCGACGACGTCCCCAG
GGCCGTACGCACCCTCGCCGCCGCGTTCGCCGACTACCCCGCCACGCGCCACACCGTCGATCCGGACCGC
CACATCGAGCGGGTCACCGAGCTGCAAGAACTCTTCCTCACGCGCGTCGGGCTCGACATCGGCAAGGTGT
GGGTCGCGGACGACGGCGCCGCCGTGGCGGTCTGGACCACGCCGGAGAGCGTCGAAGCGGGGGCGGTGTT
CGCCGAGATCGGCCCGCGCATGGCCGAGTTGAGCGGTTCCCGGCTGGCCGCGCAGCAACAGATGGAAGGC
CTCCTGGCGCCGCACCGGCCCAAGGAGCCCGCGTGGTTCCTGGCCACCGTCGGAGTCTCGCCCGACCACC
AGGGCAAGGGTCTGGGCAGCGCCGTCGTGCTCCCCGGAGTGGAGGCGGCCGAGCGCGCCGGGGTGCCCGC
CTTCCTGGAGACCTCCGCGCCCCGCAACCTCCCCTTCTACGAGCGGCTCGGCTTCACCGTCACCGCCGAC
GTCGAGGTGCCCGAAGGACCGCGCACCTGGTGCATGACCCGCAAGCCCGGTGCCTGAACGCGTTAAGTCG
ACAATCAACCTCTGGATTACAAAATTTGTGAAAGATTGACTGGTATTCTTAACTATGTTGCTCCTTTTAC
GCTATGTGGATACGCTGCTTTAATGCCTTTGTATCATGCTATTGCTTCCCGTATGGCTTTCATTTTCTCC
TCCTTGTATAAATCCTGGTTGCTGTCTCTTTATGAGGAGTTGTGGCCCGTTGTCAGGCAACGTGGCGTGG
TGTGCACTGTGTTTGCTGACGCAACCCCCACTGGTTGGGGCATTGCCACCACCTGTCAGCTCCTTTCCGG
GACTTTCGCTTTCCCCCTCCCTATTGCCACGGCGGAACTCATCGCCGCCTGCCTTGCCCGCTGCTGGACA
GGGGCTCGGCTGTTGGGCACTGACAATTCCGTGGTGTTGTCGGGGAAATCATCGTCCTTTCCTTGGCTGC
TCGCCTGTGTTGCCACCTGGATTCTGCGCGGGACGTCCTTCTGCTACGTCCCTTCGGCCCTCAATCCAGC
GGACCTTCCTTCCCGCGGCCTGCTGCCGGCTCTGCGGCCTCTTCCGCGTCTTCGCCTTCGCCCTCAGACG
AGTCGGATCTCCCTTTGGGCCGCCTCCCCGCGTCGACTTTAAGACCAATGACTTACAAGGCAGCTGTAGA
TCTTAGCCACTTTTTAAAAGAAAAGGGGGGACTGGAAGGGCTAATTCACTCCCAACGAAGACAAGATCTG
CTTTTTGCTTGTACTGGGTCTCTCTGGTTAGACCAGATCTGAGCCTGGGAGCTCTCTGGCTAACTAGGGA
ACCCACTGCTTAAGCCTCAATAAAGCTTGCCTTGAGTGCTTCAAGTAGTGTGTGCCCGTCTGTTGTGTGA
CTCTGGTAACTAGAGATCCCTCAGACCCTTTTAGTCAGTGTGGAAAATCTCTAGCAGTACGTATAGTAGT
TCATGTCATCTTATTATTCAGTATTTATAACTTGCAAAGAAATGAATATCAGAGAGTGAGAGGAACTTGT
TTATTGCAGCTTATAATGGTTACAAATAAAGCAATAGCATCACAAATTTCACAAATAAAGCATTTTTTTC
ACTGCATTCTAGTTGTGGTTTGTCCAAACTCATCAATGTATCTTATCATGTCTGGCTCTAGCTATCCCGC
CCCTAACTCCGCCCATCCCGCCCCTAACTCCGCCCAGTTCCGCCCATTCTCCGCCCCATGGCTGACTAAT
TTTTTTTATTTATGCAGAGGCCGAGGCCGCCTCGGCCTCTGAGCTATTCCAGAAGTAGTGAGGAGGCTTT
TTTGGAGGCCTAGGGACGTACCCAATTCGCCCTATAGTGAGTCGTATTACGCGCGCTCACTGGCCGTCGT
TTTACAACGTCGTGACTGGGAAAACCCTGGCGTTACCCAACTTAATCGCCTTGCAGCACATCCCCCTTTC
GCCAGCTGGCGTAATAGCGAAGAGGCCCGCACCGATCGCCCTTCCCAACAGTTGCGCAGCCTGAATGGCG
AATGGG
[124 nt withheld, positions 3367-3490]
C
[91 nt withheld, positions 3492-3582]
A
[49 nt withheld, positions 3584-3632]
CCTTTGACGTTGGAGTCCACGTTCTTT
[37 nt withheld, positions 3660-3696]
ACCCTATCTCGGTCTATTCTTTTGATTTATAAGGGATTTTGCCGATTTCGGCCTATTGGTTAAAAAATGA
GCTGATTTAACAAAAATTTAACGCGAATTTTAACAAAATATTAACGCTTACAATTTAGGTGGCACTTTTC
GGGGAAATGTGCGCGGAACCCCTATTTGTTTATTTTTCTAAATACATTCAAATATGTATCCGCTCATGAG
ACAATAACCCTGATAAATGCTTCAATAATATTGAAAAAGGAAGAGTATGAGTATTCAACATTTCCGTGTC
GCCCTTATTCCCTTTTTTGCGGCATTTTGCCTTCCTGTTTTTGCTCACCCAGAAACGCTGGTGAAAGTAA
AAGATGCTGAAGATCAGTTGGGTGCACGAGTGGGTTACATCGAACTGGATCTCAACAGCGGTAAGATCCT
TGAGAGTTTTCGCCCCGAAGAACGTTTTCCAATGATGAGCACTTTTAAAGTTCTGCTATGTGGCGCGGTA
TTATCCCGTATTGACGCCGGGCAAGAGCAACTCGGTCGCCGCATACACTATTCTCAGAATGACTTGGTTG
AGTACTCACCAGTCACAGAAAAGCATCTTACGGATGGCATGACAGTAAGAGAATTATGCAGTGCTGCCAT
AACCATGAGTGATAACACTGCGGCCAACTTACTTCTGACAACGATCGGAGGACCGAAGGAGCTAACCGCT
TTTTTGCACAACATGGGGGATCATGTAACTCGCCTTGATCGTTGGGAACCGGAGCTGAATGAAGCCATAC
CAAACGACGAGCGTGACACCACGATGCCTGTAGCAATGGCAACAACGTTGCGCAAACTATTAACTGGCGA
ACTACTTACTCTAGCTTCCCGGCAACAATTAATAGACTGGATGGAGGCGGATAAAGTTGCAGGACCACTT
CTGCGCTCGGCCCTTCCGGCTGGCTGGTTTATTGCTGATAAATCTGGAGCCGGTGAGCGTGGGTCTCGCG
GTATCATTGCAGCACTGGGGCCAGATGGTAAGCCCTCCCGTATCGTAGTTATCTACACGACGGGGAGTCA
GGCAACTATGGATGAACGAAATAGACAGATCGCTGAGATAGGTGCCTCACTGATTAAGCATTGGTAACTG
TCAGACCAAGTTTACTCATATATACTTTAGATTGATTTAAAACTTCATTTTTAATTTAAAAGGATCTAGG
TGAAGATCCTTTTTGATAATCTCATGACCAAAATCCCTTAACGTGAGTTTTCGTTCCACTGAGCGTCAGA
CCCCGTAGAAAAGATCAAAGGATCTTCTTGAGATCCTTTTTTTCTGCGCGTAATCTGCTGCTTGCAAACA
AAAAAACCACCGCTACCAGCGGTGGTTTGTTTGCCGGATCAAGAGCTACCAACTCTTTTTCCGAAGGTAA
CTGGCTTCAGCAGAGCGCAGATACCAAATACTGTTCTTCTAGTGTAGCCGTAGTTAGGCCACCACTTCAA
GAACTCTGTAGCACCGCCTACATACCTCGCTCTGCTAATCCTGTTACCAGTGGCTGCTGCCAGTGGCGAT
AAGTCGTGTCTTACCGGGTTGGACTCAAGACGATAGTTACCGGATAAGGCGCAGCGGTCGGGCTGAACGG
GGGGTTCGTGCACACAGCCCAGCTTGGAGCGAACGACCTACACCGAACTGAGATACCTACAGCGTGAGCT
ATGAGAAAGCGCCACGCTTCCCGAAGGGAGAAAGGCGGACAGGTATCCGGTAAGCGGCAGGGTCGGAACA
GGAGAGCGCACGAGGGAGCTTCCAGGGGGAAACGCCTGGTATCTTTATAGTCCTGTCGGGTTTCGCCACC
TCTGACTTGAGCGTCGATTTTTGTGATGCTCGTCAGGGGGGCGGAGCCTATGGAAAAACGCCAGCAACGC
GGCCTTTTTACGGTTCCTGGCCTTTTGCTGGCCTTTTGCTCACATGTTCTTTCCTGCGTTATCCCCTGAT
TCTGTGGATAACCGTATTACCGCCTTTGAGTGAGCTGATACCGCTCGCCGCAGCCGAACGACCGAGCGCA
GCGAGTCAGTGAGCGAGGAAGCGGAAGAGCGCCCAATACGCAAACCGCCTCTCCCCGCGCGTTGGCCGAT
TCATTAATGCAGCTGGCACGACAGGTTTCCCGACTGGAAAGCGGGCAGTGAGCGCAACGCAATTAATGTG
AGTTAGCTCACTCATTAGGCACCCCAGGCTTTACACTTTATGCTTCCGGCTCGTATGTTGTGTGGAATTG
TGAGCGGATAACAATTTCACACAGGAAACAGCTATGACCATGATTACGCCAAGCGCGCAATTAACCCTCA
CTAAAGGGAACAAAAGCTGGAGCTGCAAGCTTAATGTAGTCTTATGCAATACTCTTGTAGTCTTGCAACA
TGGTAACGATGAGTTAGCAACATGCCTTACAAGGAGAGAAAAAGCACCGTGCATGCCGATTGGTGGAAGT
AAGGTGGTACGATCGTGCCTTATTAGGAAGGCAACAGACGGGTCTGACATGGATTGGACGAACCACTGAA
TTGCCGCATTGCAGAGATATTGTATTTAAGTGCCTAGCTCGATACATAAACGGGTCTCTCTGGTTAGACC
AGATCTGAGCCTGGGAGCTCTCTGGCTAACTAGGGAACCCACTGCTTAAGCCTCAATAAAGCTTGCCTTG
AGTGCTTCAAGTAGTGTGTGCCCGTCTGTTGTGTGACTCTGGTAACTAGAGATCCCTCAGACCCTTTTAG
TCAGTGTGGAAAATCTCTAGCAGTGGCGCCCGAACAGGGACTTGAAAGCGAAAGGGAAACCAGAGGAGCT
CTCTCGACGCAGGACTCGGCTTGCTGAAGCGCGCACGGCAAGAGGCGAGGGGCGGCGACTGGTGAGTACG
CCAAAAATTTTGACTAGCGGAGGCTAGAAGGAGAGAGATGGGTGCGAGAGCGTCAGTATTAAGCGGGGGA
GAATTAGATCGCGATGGGAAAAAATTCGGTTAAGGCCAGGGGGAAAGAAAAAATATAAATTAAAACATAT
AGTATGGGCAAGCAGGGAGCTAGAACGATTCGCAGTTAATCCTGGCCTGTTAGAAACATCAGAAGGCTGT
AGACAAATACTGGGACAGCTACAACCATCCCTTCAGACAGGATCAGAAGAACTTAGATCATTATATAATA
CAGTAGCAACCCTCTATTGTGTGCATCAAAGGATAGAGATAAAAGACACCAAGGAAGCTTTAGACAAGAT
AGAGGAAGAGCAAAACAAAAGTAAGACCACCGCACAGCAAGCGGCCGCTGATCTTCAGACCTGGAGGAGG
AGATATGAGGGACAATTGGAGAAGTGAATTATATAAATATAAAGTAGTAAAAATTGAACCATTAGGAGTA
GCACCCACCAAGGCAAAGAGAAGAGTGGTGCAGAGAGAAAAAAGAGCAGTGGGAATAGGAGCTTTGTTCC
TTGGGTTCTTGGGAGCAGCAGGAAGCACTATGGGCGCAGCGTCAATGACGCTGACGGTACAGGCCAGACA
ATTATTGTCTGGTATAGTGCAGCAGCAGAACAATTTGCTGAGGGCTATTGAGGCGCAACAGCATCTGTTG
CAACTCACAGTCTGGGGCATCAAGCAGCTCCAGGCAAGAATCCTGGCTGTGGAAAGATACCTAAAGGATC
AACAGCTCCTGGGGATTTGGGGTTGCTCTGGAAAACTCATTTGCACCACTGCTGTGCCTTGGAATGCTAG
TTGGAGTAATAAATCTCTGGAACAGATTTGGAATCACACGACCTGGATGGAGTGGGACAGAGAAATTAAC
AATTACACAAGCTTAATACACTCCTTAATTGAAGAATCGCAAAACCAGCAAGAAAAGAATGAACAAGAAT
TATTGGAATTAGATAAATGGGCAAGTTTGTGGAATTGGTTTAACATAACAAATTGGCTGTGGTATATAAA
ATTATTCATAATGATAGTAGGAGGCTTGGTAGGTTTAAGAATAGTTTTTGCTGTACTTTCTATAGTGAAT
AGAGTTAGGCAGGGATATTCACCATTATCGTTTCAGACCCACCTCCCAACCCCGAGGGGACCCAGAGAGG
GCCTATTTCCCATGATTCCTTCATATTTGCATATACGATACAAGGCTGTTAGAGAGATAATTAGAATTAA
TTTGACTGTAAACACAAAGATATTAGTACAAAATACGTGACGTAGAAAGTAATAATTTCTTGGGTAGTTT
GCAGTTTTAAAATTATGTTTTAAAATGGACTATCATATGCTTACCGTAACTTGAAAGTATTTCGATTTCT
TGGCTTTATATATCTTGTGGAAAGGACGAAACACCGGATGGAGCAGTGGTTTAACAGTTTTAGAGCTAGA
AATAGCAAGTTAAAATAAGGCTAGTCCGTTATCAACTTGAAAAAGTGGCACCGAGTCGGTGCTTTTTTAA
GCTTGGCGTAACTAGATCTTGAGACAAATGGCAGTATTCATCCACAATTTTAAAAGAAAAGGGGGGATTG
GGGGGTACAGTGCAGGGGAAAGAATAGTAGACATAATAGCAACAGACATACAAACTAAAGAATTACAAAA
ACAAATTACAAAAATTCAAAATTTTCGGGTTTATTACAGGGACAGCAGAGATCCACTTTGGCGCCGGCTC
GAGGGGG
Features (pLannotate 1.2.2; 29 found; start..end, strand, type, name):
     14..80      +  CDS            small t antigen (fragment): SV40 (simian virus 40) small t antigen
    106..317     +  promoter       EF-1α core promoter: core promoter for human elongation factor EF-1α
    318..1256    +  intron         EF-1α intron A: intron upstream of the start codon of human EF-1α
   1278..1877    +  CDS            PuroR (fragment): puromycin N-acetyltransferase; pac from Streptomyces; confers resistance to puromycin
   1893..2481    +  misc_feature   WPRE: woodchuck hepatitis virus posttranscriptional regulatory element
   2532..2551    +  misc_feature   cPPT/CTS (fragment): central polypurine tract and central termination sequence of HIV-1
   2553..2786    +  LTR            3' LTR (ΔU3): self-inactivating 3' long terminal repeat (LTR) from HIV-1
   2864..2985    +  polyA_signal   SV40 poly(A) signal: SV40 polyadenylation signal
   3025..3160    +  rep_origin     SV40 ori: SV40 origin of replication
   3181..3199    -  promoter       T7 promoter: promoter for bacteriophage T7 RNA polymerase
   3207..3362    +  CDS            lacZα (fragment): LacZα fragment of β-galactosidase; lacZ fragment
   3367..3795    +  rep_origin     f1 ori (sequence partly withheld): f1 bacteriophage origin of replication; arrow indicates direction of (+) strand synthesis
   3848..3952    +  promoter       AmpR promoter: bla
   3953..4813    +  CDS            AmpR: β-lactamase; bla; confers resistance to ampicillin, carbenicillin, and related antibiotics
   4984..5572    +  rep_origin     ori: high-copy-number ColE1/pMB1/pBR322/pUC origin of replication
   5755..5847    +  CDS            lacI (fragment): lac repressor; lacI; The lac repressor binds to the lac operator to inhibit transcription in E. coli. This inhibition can be relieved by adding lactose or isopropyl-β-D-thiogalactopyranoside (IPTG).
   5860..5881    +  protein_bind   CAP binding site: CAP binding activates transcription in the presence of cAMP. E. coli catabolite activator protein
   5896..5926    +  promoter       lac promoter: promoter for the E. coli lac operon
   5934..5950    +  protein_bind   lac operator: The lac repressor binds to the lac operator to inhibit transcription in E. coli. This inhibition can be relieved by adding lactose or isopropyl-β-D-thiogalactopyranoside (IPTG). lac repressor encoded by lacI
   5995..6013    +  promoter       T3 promoter: promoter for bacteriophage T3 RNA polymerase
   6041..6267    +  promoter       RSV promoter: Rous sarcoma virus enhancer/promoter
   6268..6448    +  LTR            5' LTR (truncated): truncated 5' long terminal repeat (LTR) from HIV-1
   6495..6620    +  misc_feature   HIV-1 Ψ: packaging signal of human immunodeficiency virus type 1
   6604..6967    +  CDS            HIV-1 gag (fragment): gag protein from human immunodeficiency virus 1; gag
   7113..7346    +  misc_feature   RRE: The Rev response element (RRE) of HIV-1 allows for Rev-dependent mRNA export from the nucleus to the cytoplasm.
   7723..7749    +  CDS            Rev (fragment): human immunodeficiency virus 1 (HIV-1) Rev protein; rev; enhances nuclear export of unspliced and incompletely spliced viral mRNAs
   7753..7993    +  promoter       U6 promoter: RNA polymerase III promoter for human U6 snRNA
   8023..8098    +  misc_RNA       gRNA scaffold: guide RNA scaffold for the Streptococcus pyogenes CRISPR/Cas9 system
   8154..8271    +  misc_feature   cPPT/CTS: central polypurine tract and central termination sequence of HIV-1
