[The description below was written by a language model from this plasmid's Addgene catalogue record and pLannotate feature annotations shown in this document.]
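Description:
TSSK1B gRNA (BRDN0001148592) is a third-generation lentiviral CRISPR guide plasmid built on the lentiGuide-Puro backbone and designed to deliver a single guide RNA against human TSSK1B (reference transcript NM_032028.3). It is one member of a human kinome gRNA collection. In bacteria, the roughly 8.3 kb plasmid is maintained at high copy from a ColE1/pUC-type origin under ampicillin selection (AmpR, β-lactamase). An f1 origin, an SV40 origin, and remnants of lac and T7/T3 cloning-vector sequences are also annotated in the backbone.

The lentiviral transfer cassette begins with an RSV promoter fused to a truncated HIV-1 5' LTR, which makes genomic RNA production Tat-independent. This is followed by the Ψ packaging signal with a partial gag region, the Rev response element for nuclear export of the unspliced genome, and a cPPT/CTS element that aids nuclear import. The cassette ends in a self-inactivating ΔU3 3' LTR, so the integrated provirus lacks LTR promoter activity. Between the LTRs are two expression units. A human U6 RNA polymerase III promoter drives the TSSK1B-specific spacer joined to the Streptococcus pyogenes Cas9 guide scaffold. Separately, the EF-1α core promoter with its intron A expresses puromycin N-acetyltransferase for selecting transduced mammalian cells, and a downstream WPRE enhances transcript expression.

The plasmid does not encode Cas9, so it is meant for use with a separate Cas9 vector or in cells that already express Cas9. Its typical use is packaging into lentivirus to knock out TSSK1B in human cells.
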