Addgene plasmid #76668: TSSK1B gRNA (BRDN0001148592)
Purpose: 3rd generation lentiviral gRNA plasmid targeting human TSSK1B
Depositing lab: John Doench & David Root. Depositing organization: Broad Institute. Publication: Optimized sgRNA design to maximize activity and minimize off-target effects of CRISPR-Cas9. Doench JG, Fusi N, Sullender M, Hegde M, Vaimberg EW, Donovan KF, Smith I, Tothova Z, Wilen C, Orchard R, Virgin HW, Listgarten J, Root DE. Nat Biotechnol. 2016 Jan 18. doi: 10.1038/nbt.3437. PubMed 26780180.
Backbone
  Vector backbone: lentiGuide-Puro
  Backbone manufacturer: Zhang Lab (Addgene plasmid # 52963)
  Vector type: Mammalian Expression, Lentiviral, CRISPR
  Selectable markers: Puromycin
Growth in bacteria
  Bacterial resistance: Ampicillin, 100 μg/mL
  Growth temperature: 37°C
  Growth strain: DH5alpha
  Copy number: High Copy
Gene/Insert
  Gene/Insert name: TSSK1B (alt names: TSSK1B; NM_032028.3)
  gRNA/shRNA sequence: GATGGAGCAGTGGTTTAACA
  Species: H. sapiens (human)
  Entrez Gene: TSSK1B (a.k.a. FKSG81, SPOGA4, STK22D, TSK1, TSSK1)
  Promoter: hU6
  Cloning method: Unknown
  Sequencing primers: 5′ U6-F; 3′ pS2-R
Terms and licenses: Academic/Nonprofit Terms; Industry Terms: Not Available to Industry
Depositor comments: The gRNA was designed to target the following Genbank reference sequence(s): NM_032028.3. Note that this plasmid does NOT contain Cas9. It should be used in conjunction with lentiCas9-Blast (Addgene #52962) or otherwise with cell lines already expressing Cas9. Browse the full kinome gRNA library at http://www.addgene.org/pooled-library/broadgpp-human-kinome/ or visit http://www.broadinstitute.org/rnai/public/ for detailed protocols and information.
How to cite: TSSK1B gRNA (BRDN0001148592) was a gift from John Doench & David Root (Addgene plasmid # 76668 ; http://n2t.net/addgene:76668 ; RRID:Addgene_76668)
