>Addgene plasmid #76668 | TSSK1B gRNA (BRDN0001148592) | depositor partial sequence | sequence record 144128 | Target Sequence
GATGGAGCAGTGGTTTAACA
