>Addgene plasmid #76668 | TSSK1B gRNA (BRDN0001148592) | addgene partial sequence | sequence record 186271 | hU6-F
GAAAGTAATAATTTCTTGGGTAGTTTGCAGTTTTAAAATTATGTTTTANAATGGACTATCATATGCTTAC
CGTAACTTGAAAGTATTTCGATTTCTTGGCTTTATATATCTTGTGGAAAGGACGAAACACCGGATGGAGC
AGTGGTTTAACAGTTTTAGAGCTAGAAATAGCAAGTTAAAATAAGGCTAGTCCGTTATCAACTTGAAAAA
GTGGCACCGAGTCGGTGCTTTTTTAAGCTTGGCGTAACTAGATCTTGAGACAAATGGCAGTATTCATCCA
CAATTTTAAAAGAAAAGGGGGGATTGGGGGGTACAGTGCAGGGGAAAGAATAGTAGACATAATAGCAACA
GACATACAAACTAAAGAATTACAAAAACAAATTACAAAAATTCAAAATTTTCGGGTTTATTACAGGGACA
GCAGAGATCCACTTTGGCGCCGGCTCGAGGGGGCCCGGGTGCAAAGATGGATAAAGTTTTAAACAGAGAG
GAATCTTTGCAGCTAATGGACCTTCTAGGTCTTGAAAGGAGTGGGAATTGGCTCCGGTGCCCGTCAGTGG
GCAGAGCGCA
